>Addgene plasmid #239313 | LentiCRISPR-B_sgRNA_RPP38 (pAVA3523) | addgene full sequence | sequence record 479170 | Addgene NGS Result
TTAATGTAGTCTTATGCAATACTCTTGTAGTCTTGCAACATGGTAACGATGAGTTAGCAACATGCCTTAC
AAGGAGAGAAAAAGCACCGTGCATGCCGATTGGTGGAAGTAAGGTGGTACGATCGTGCCTTATTAGGAAG
GCAACAGACGGGTCTGACATGGATTGGACGAACCACTGAATTGCCGCATTGCAGAGATATTGTATTTAAG
TGCCTAGCTCGATACATAAACGGGTCTCTCTGGTTAGACCAGATCTGAGCCTGGGAGCTCTCTGGCTAAC
TAGGGAACCCACTGCTTAAGCCTCAATAAAGCTTGCCTTGAGTGCTTCAAGTAGTGTGTGCCCGTCTGTT
GTGTGACTCTGGTAACTAGAGATCCCTCAGACCCTTTTAGTCAGTGTGGAAAATCTCTAGCAGTGGCGCC
CGAACAGGGACTTGAAAGCGAAAGGGAAACCAGAGGAGCTCTCTCGACGCAGGACTCGGCTTGCTGAAGC
GCGCACGGCAAGAGGCGAGGGGCGGCGACTGGTGAGTACGCCAAAAATTTTGACTAGCGGAGGCTAGAAG
GAGAGAGATGGGTGCGAGAGCGTCAGTATTAAGCGGGGGAGAATTAGATCGCGATGGGAAAAAATTCGGT
TAAGGCCAGGGGGAAAGAAAAAATATAAATTAAAACATATAGTATGGGCAAGCAGGGAGCTAGAACGATT
CGCAGTTAATCCTGGCCTGTTAGAAACATCAGAAGGCTGTAGACAAATACTGGGACAGCTACAACCATCC
CTTCAGACAGGATCAGAAGAACTTAGATCATTATATAATACAGTAGCAACCCTCTATTGTGTGCATCAAA
GGATAGAGATAAAAGACACCAAGGAAGCTTTAGACAAGATAGAGGAAGAGCAAAACAAAAGTAAGACCAC
CGCACAGCAAGCGGCCGCTGATCTTCAGACCTGGAGGAGGAGATATGAGGGACAATTGGAGAAGTGAATT
ATATAAATATAAAGTAGTAAAAATTGAACCATTAGGAGTAGCACCCACCAAGGCAAAGAGAAGAGTGGTG
CAGAGAGAAAAAAGAGCAGTGGGAATAGGAGCTTTGTTCCTTGGGTTCTTGGGAGCAGCAGGAAGCACTA
TGGGCGCAGCGTCAATGACGCTGACGGTACAGGCCAGACAATTATTGTCTGGTATAGTGCAGCAGCAGAA
CAATTTGCTGAGGGCTATTGAGGCGCAACAGCATCTGTTGCAACTCACAGTCTGGGGCATCAAGCAGCTC
CAGGCAAGAATCCTGGCTGTGGAAAGATACCTAAAGGATCAACAGCTCCTGGGGATTTGGGGTTGCTCTG
GAAAACTCATTTGCACCACTGCTGTGCCTTGGAATGCTAGTTGGAGTAATAAATCTCTGGAACAGATTTG
GAATCACACGACCTGGATGGAGTGGGACAGAGAAATTAACAATTACACAAGCTTAATACACTCCTTAATT
GAAGAATCGCAAAACCAGCAAGAAAAGAATGAACAAGAATTATTGGAATTAGATAAATGGGCAAGTTTGT
GGAATTGGTTTAACATAACAAATTGGCTGTGGTATATAAAATTATTCATAATGATAGTAGGAGGCTTGGT
AGGTTTAAGAATAGTTTTTGCTGTACTTTCTATAGTGAATAGAGTTAGGCAGGGATATTCACCATTATCG
TTTCAGACCCACCTCCCAACCCCGAGGGGACCCAGAGAGGGCCTATTTCCCATGATTCCTTCATATTTGC
ATATACGATACAAGGCTGTTAGAGAGATAATTAGAATTAATTTGACTGTAAACACAAAGATATTAGTACA
AAATACGTGACGTAGAAAGTAATAATTTCTTGGGTAGTTTGCAGTTTTAAAATTATGTTTTAAAATGGAC
TATCATATGCTTACCGTAACTTGAAAGTATTTCGATTTCTTGGCTTTATATATCTTGTGGAAAGGACGAA
ACACCGGGTAACTTCGTTAACGCCAAGTTTTAGAGCTAGAAATAGCAAGTTAAAATAAGGCTAGTCCGTT
ATCAACTTGAAAAAGTGGCACCGAGTCGGTGCTTTTTTGAATTCTAGATCTTGAGACAAATGGCAGTATT
CATCCACAATTTTAAAAGAAAAGGGGGGATTGGGGGGTACAGTGCAGGGGAAAGAATAGTAGACATAATA
GCAACAGACATACAAACTAAAGAATTACAAAAACAAATTACAAAAATTCAAAATTTTCGGGTTTATTACA
GGGACAGCAGAGATCCACTTTGGCGCCGGCTCGAGTGGCTCCGGTGCCCGTCAGTGGGCAGAGCGCACAT
CGCCCACAGTCCCCGAGAAGTTGGGGGGAGGGGTCGGCAATTGAACCGGTGCCTAGAGAAGGTGGCGCGG
GGTAAACTGGGAAAGTGATGTCGTGTACTGGCTCCGCCTTTTTCCCGAGGGTGGGGGAGAACCGTATATA
AGTGCAGTAGTCGCCGTGAACGTTCTTTTTCGCAACGGGTTTGCCGCCAGAACACAGGTGTCGTGACGCG
GGATCCGCCACCATGGATTACAAAGACGATGACGATAAGATGGCCCCAAAGAAGAAGCGGAAGGTCGGTA
TCCACGGAGTCCCAGCAGCCGACAAGAAGTACAGCATCGGCCTGGACATCGGCACCAACTCTGTGGGCTG
GGCCGTGATCACCGACGAGTACAAGGTGCCCAGCAAGAAATTCAAGGTGCTGGGCAACACCGACCGGCAC
AGCATCAAGAAGAACCTGATCGGAGCCCTGCTGTTCGACAGCGGCGAAACAGCCGAGGCCACCCGGCTGA
AGAGAACCGCCAGAAGAAGATACACCAGACGGAAGAACCGGATCTGCTATCTGCAAGAGATCTTCAGCAA
CGAGATGGCCAAGGTGGACGACAGCTTCTTCCACAGACTGGAAGAGTCCTTCCTGGTGGAAGAGGATAAG
AAGCACGAGCGGCACCCCATCTTCGGCAACATCGTGGACGAGGTGGCCTACCACGAGAAGTACCCCACCA
TCTACCACCTGAGAAAGAAACTGGTGGACAGCACCGACAAGGCCGACCTGCGGCTGATCTATCTGGCCCT
GGCCCACATGATCAAGTTCCGGGGCCACTTCCTGATCGAGGGCGACCTGAACCCCGACAACAGCGACGTG
GACAAGCTGTTCATCCAGCTGGTGCAGACCTACAACCAGCTGTTCGAGGAAAACCCCATCAACGCCAGCG
GCGTGGACGCCAAGGCCATCCTGTCTGCCAGACTGAGCAAGAGCAGACGGCTGGAAAATCTGATCGCCCA
GCTGCCCGGCGAGAAGAAGAATGGCCTGTTCGGAAACCTGATTGCCCTGAGCCTGGGCCTGACCCCCAAC
TTCAAGAGCAACTTCGACCTGGCCGAGGATGCCAAACTGCAGCTGAGCAAGGACACCTACGACGACGACC
TGGACAACCTGCTGGCCCAGATCGGCGACCAGTACGCCGACCTGTTTCTGGCCGCCAAGAACCTGTCCGA
CGCCATCCTGCTGAGCGACATCCTGAGAGTGAACACCGAGATCACCAAGGCCCCCCTGAGCGCCTCTATG
ATCAAGAGATACGACGAGCACCACCAGGACCTGACCCTGCTGAAAGCTCTCGTGCGGCAGCAGCTGCCTG
AGAAGTACAAAGAGATTTTCTTCGACCAGAGCAAGAACGGCTACGCCGGCTACATTGACGGCGGAGCCAG
CCAGGAAGAGTTCTACAAGTTCATCAAGCCCATCCTGGAAAAGATGGACGGCACCGAGGAACTGCTCGTG
AAGCTGAACAGAGAGGACCTGCTGCGGAAGCAGCGGACCTTCGACAACGGCAGCATCCCCCACCAGATCC
ACCTGGGAGAGCTGCACGCCATTCTGCGGCGGCAGGAAGATTTTTACCCATTCCTGAAGGACAACCGGGA
AAAGATCGAGAAGATCCTGACCTTCCGCATCCCCTACTACGTGGGCCCTCTGGCCAGGGGAAACAGCAGA
TTCGCCTGGATGACCAGAAAGAGCGAGGAAACCATCACCCCCTGGAACTTCGAGGAAGTGGTGGACAAGG
GCGCTTCCGCCCAGAGCTTCATCGAGCGGATGACCAACTTCGATAAGAACCTGCCCAACGAGAAGGTGCT
GCCCAAGCACAGCCTGCTGTACGAGTACTTCACCGTGTATAACGAGCTGACCAAAGTGAAATACGTGACC
GAGGGAATGAGAAAGCCCGCCTTCCTGAGCGGCGAGCAGAAAAAGGCCATCGTGGACCTGCTGTTCAAGA
CCAACCGGAAAGTGACCGTGAAGCAGCTGAAAGAGGACTACTTCAAGAAAATCGAGTGCTTCGACTCCGT
GGAAATCTCCGGCGTGGAAGATCGGTTCAACGCCTCCCTGGGCACATACCACGATCTGCTGAAAATTATC
AAGGACAAGGACTTCCTGGACAATGAGGAAAACGAGGACATTCTGGAAGATATCGTGCTGACCCTGACAC
TGTTTGAGGACAGAGAGATGATCGAGGAACGGCTGAAAACCTATGCCCACCTGTTCGACGACAAAGTGAT
GAAGCAGCTGAAGCGGCGGAGATACACCGGCTGGGGCAGGCTGAGCCGGAAGCTGATCAACGGCATCCGG
GACAAGCAGTCCGGCAAGACAATCCTGGATTTCCTGAAGTCCGACGGCTTCGCCAACAGAAACTTCATGC
AGCTGATCCACGACGACAGCCTGACCTTTAAAGAGGACATCCAGAAAGCCCAGGTGTCCGGCCAGGGCGA
TAGCCTGCACGAGCACATTGCCAATCTGGCCGGCAGCCCCGCCATTAAGAAGGGCATCCTGCAGACAGTG
AAGGTGGTGGACGAGCTCGTGAAAGTGATGGGCCGGCACAAGCCCGAGAACATCGTGATCGAAATGGCCA
GAGAGAACCAGACCACCCAGAAGGGACAGAAGAACAGCCGCGAGAGAATGAAGCGGATCGAAGAGGGCAT
CAAAGAGCTGGGCAGCCAGATCCTGAAAGAACACCCCGTGGAAAACACCCAGCTGCAGAACGAGAAGCTG
TACCTGTACTACCTGCAGAATGGGCGGGATATGTACGTGGACCAGGAACTGGACATCAACCGGCTGTCCG
ACTACGATGTGGACCATATCGTGCCTCAGAGCTTTCTGAAGGACGACTCCATCGACAACAAGGTGCTGAC
CAGAAGCGACAAGAACCGGGGCAAGAGCGACAACGTGCCCTCCGAAGAGGTCGTGAAGAAGATGAAGAAC
TACTGGCGGCAGCTGCTGAACGCCAAGCTGATTACCCAGAGAAAGTTCGACAATCTGACCAAGGCCGAGA
GAGGCGGCCTGAGCGAACTGGATAAGGCCGGCTTCATCAAGAGACAGCTGGTGGAAACCCGGCAGATCAC
AAAGCACGTGGCACAGATCCTGGACTCCCGGATGAACACTAAGTACGACGAGAATGACAAGCTGATCCGG
GAAGTGAAAGTGATCACCCTGAAGTCCAAGCTGGTGTCCGATTTCCGGAAGGATTTCCAGTTTTACAAAG
TGCGCGAGATCAACAACTACCACCACGCCCACGACGCCTACCTGAACGCCGTCGTGGGAACCGCCCTGAT
CAAAAAGTACCCTAAGCTGGAAAGCGAGTTCGTGTACGGCGACTACAAGGTGTACGACGTGCGGAAGATG
ATCGCCAAGAGCGAGCAGGAAATCGGCAAGGCTACCGCCAAGTACTTCTTCTACAGCAACATCATGAACT
TTTTCAAGACCGAGATTACCCTGGCCAACGGCGAGATCCGGAAGCGGCCTCTGATCGAGACAAACGGCGA
AACCGGGGAGATCGTGTGGGATAAGGGCCGGGATTTTGCCACCGTGCGGAAAGTGCTGAGCATGCCCCAA
GTGAATATCGTGAAAAAGACCGAGGTGCAGACAGGCGGCTTCAGCAAAGAGTCTATCCTGCCCAAGAGGA
ACAGCGATAAGCTGATCGCCAGAAAGAAGGACTGGGACCCTAAGAAGTACGGCGGCTTCGACAGCCCCAC
CGTGGCCTATTCTGTGCTGGTGGTGGCCAAAGTGGAAAAGGGCAAGTCCAAGAAACTGAAGAGTGTGAAA
GAGCTGCTGGGGATCACCATCATGGAAAGAAGCAGCTTCGAGAAGAATCCCATCGACTTTCTGGAAGCCA
AGGGCTACAAAGAAGTGAAAAAGGACCTGATCATCAAGCTGCCTAAGTACTCCCTGTTCGAGCTGGAAAA
CGGCCGGAAGAGAATGCTGGCCTCTGCCGGCGAACTGCAGAAGGGAAACGAACTGGCCCTGCCCTCCAAA
TATGTGAACTTCCTGTACCTGGCCAGCCACTATGAGAAGCTGAAGGGCTCCCCCGAGGATAATGAGCAGA
AACAGCTGTTTGTGGAACAGCACAAGCACTACCTGGACGAGATCATCGAGCAGATCAGCGAGTTCTCCAA
GAGAGTGATCCTGGCCGACGCTAATCTGGACAAAGTGCTGTCCGCCTACAACAAGCACCGGGATAAGCCC
ATCAGAGAGCAGGCCGAGAATATCATCCACCTGTTTACCCTGACCAATCTGGGAGCCCCTGCCGCCTTCA
AGTACTTTGACACCACCATCGACCGGAAGAGGTACACCAGCACCAAAGAGGTGCTGGACGCCACCCTGAT
CCACCAGAGCATCACCGGCCTGTACGAGACACGGATCGACCTGTCTCAGCTGGGAGGCGACAAGCGTCCT
GCTGCTACTAAGAAAGCTGGTCAAGCTAAGAAAAAGAAAGCTAGCGGCAGCGGCGCCACCAACTTCAGCC
TGCTGAAGCAGGCCGGCGACGTGGAGGAGAACCCCGGCCCCATGGCCAAGCCTTTGTCTCAAGAAGAATC
CACCCTCATTGAAAGAGCAACGGCTACAATCAACAGCATCCCCATCTCTGAAGACTACAGCGTCGCCAGC
GCAGCTCTCTCTAGCGACGGCCGCATCTTCACTGGTGTCAATGTATATCATTTTACTGGGGGACCTTGTG
CAGAACTCGTGGTGCTGGGCACTGCTGCTGCTGCGGCAGCTGGCAACCTGACTTGTATCGTCGCGATCGG
AAATGAGAACAGGGGCATCTTGAGCCCCTGCGGACGGTGCCGACAGGTGCTTCTCGATCTGCATCCTGGG
ATCAAAGCCATAGTGAAGGACAGTGATGGACAGCCGACGGCAGTTGGGATTCGTGAATTGCTGCCCTCTG
GTTATGTGTGGGAGGGCTAAACGCGTTAAGTCGACAATCAACCTCTGGATTACAAAATTTGTGAAAGATT
GACTGGTATTCTTAACTATGTTGCTCCTTTTACGCTATGTGGATACGCTGCTTTAATGCCTTTGTATCAT
GCTATTGCTTCCCGTATGGCTTTCATTTTCTCCTCCTTGTATAAATCCTGGTTGCTGTCTCTTTATGAGG
AGTTGTGGCCCGTTGTCAGGCAACGTGGCGTGGTGTGCACTGTGTTTGCTGACGCAACCCCCACTGGTTG
GGGCATTGCCACCACCTGTCAGCTCCTTTCCGGGACTTTCGCTTTCCCCCTCCCTATTGCCACGGCGGAA
CTCATCGCCGCCTGCCTTGCCCGCTGCTGGACAGGGGCTCGGCTGTTGGGCACTGACAATTCCGTGGTGT
TGTCGGGGAAATCATCGTCCTTTCCTTGGCTGCTCGCCTGTGTTGCCACCTGGATTCTGCGCGGGACGTC
CTTCTGCTACGTCCCTTCGGCCCTCAATCCAGCGGACCTTCCTTCCCGCGGCCTGCTGCCGGCTCTGCGG
CCTCTTCCGCGTCTTCGCCTTCGCCCTCAGACGAGTCGGATCTCCCTTTGGGCCGCCTCCCCGCGTCGAC
TTTAAGACCAATGACTTACAAGGCAGCTGTAGATCTTAGCCACTTTTTAAAAGAAAAGGGGGGACTGGAA
GGGCTAATTCACTCCCAACGAAGACAAGATCTGCTTTTTGCTTGTACTGGGTCTCTCTGGTTAGACCAGA
TCTGAGCCTGGGAGCTCTCTGGCTAACTAGGGAACCCACTGCTTAAGCCTCAATAAAGCTTGCCTTGAGT
GCTTCAAGTAGTGTGTGCCCGTCTGTTGTGTGACTCTGGTAACTAGAGATCCCTCAGACCCTTTTAGTCA
GTGTGGAAAATCTCTAGCAGTACGTATAGTAGTTCATGTCATCTTATTATTCAGTATTTATAACTTGCAA
AGAAATGAATATCAGAGAGTGAGAGGAACTTGTTTATTGCAGCTTATAATGGTTACAAATAAAGCAATAG
CATCACAAATTTCACAAATAAAGCATTTTTTTCACTGCATTCTAGTTGTGGTTTGTCCAAACTCATCAAT
GTATCTTATCATGTCTGGCTCTAGCTATCCCGCCCCTAACTCCGCCCATCCCGCCCCTAACTCCGCCCAG
TTCCGCCCATTCTCCGCCCCATGGCTGACTAATTTTTTTTATTTATGCAGAGGCCGAGGCCGCCTCGGCC
TCTGAGCTATTCCAGAAGTAGTGAGGAGGCTTTTTTGGAGGCCTAGGGACGTACCCAATTCGCCCTATAG
TGAGTCGTATTACGCGCGCTCACTGGCCGTCGTTTTACAACGTCGTGACTGGGAAAACCCTGGCGTTACC
CAACTTAATCGCCTTGCAGCACATCCCCCTTTCGCCAGCTGGCGTAATAGCGAAGAGGCCCGCACCGATC
GCCCTTCCCAACAGTTGCGCAGCCTGAATGGCGAATGGG
[124 nt withheld, positions 8720-8843]
C
[91 nt withheld, positions 8845-8935]
A
[49 nt withheld, positions 8937-8985]
CCTTTGACGTTGGAGTCCACGTTCTTT
[37 nt withheld, positions 9013-9049]
ACCCTATCTCGGTCTATTCTTTTGATTTATAAGGGATTTTGCCGATTTCGGCCTATTGGTTAAAAAATGA
GCTGATTTAACAAAAATTTAACGCGAATTTTAACAAAATATTAACGCTTACAATTTAGGTGGCACTTTTC
GGGGAAATGTGCGCGGAACCCCTATTTGTTTATTTTTCTAAATACATTCAAATATGTATCCGCTCATGAG
ACAATAACCCTGATAAATGCTTCAATAATATTGAAAAAGGAAGAGTATGAGTATTCAACATTTCCGTGTC
GCCCTTATTCCCTTTTTTGCGGCATTTTGCCTTCCTGTTTTTGCTCACCCAGAAACGCTGGTGAAAGTAA
AAGATGCTGAAGATCAGTTGGGTGCACGAGTGGGTTACATCGAACTGGATCTCAACAGCGGTAAGATCCT
TGAGAGTTTTCGCCCCGAAGAACGTTTTCCAATGATGAGCACTTTTAAAGTTCTGCTATGTGGCGCGGTA
TTATCCCGTATTGACGCCGGGCAAGAGCAACTCGGTCGCCGCATACACTATTCTCAGAATGACTTGGTTG
AGTACTCACCAGTCACAGAAAAGCATCTTACGGATGGCATGACAGTAAGAGAATTATGCAGTGCTGCCAT
AACCATGAGTGATAACACTGCGGCCAACTTACTTCTGACAACGATCGGAGGACCGAAGGAGCTAACCGCT
TTTTTGCACAACATGGGGGATCATGTAACTCGCCTTGATCGTTGGGAACCGGAGCTGAATGAAGCCATAC
CAAACGACGAGCGTGACACCACGATGCCTGTAGCAATGGCAACAACGTTGCGCAAACTATTAACTGGCGA
ACTACTTACTCTAGCTTCCCGGCAACAATTAATAGACTGGATGGAGGCGGATAAAGTTGCAGGACCACTT
CTGCGCTCGGCCCTTCCGGCTGGCTGGTTTATTGCTGATAAATCTGGAGCCGGTGAGCGTGGGTCTCGCG
GTATCATTGCAGCACTGGGGCCAGATGGTAAGCCCTCCCGTATCGTAGTTATCTACACGACGGGGAGTCA
GGCAACTATGGATGAACGAAATAGACAGATCGCTGAGATAGGTGCCTCACTGATTAAGCATTGGTAACTG
TCAGACCAAGTTTACTCATATATACTTTAGATTGATTTAAAACTTCATTTTTAATTTAAAAGGATCTAGG
TGAAGATCCTTTTTGATAATCTCATGACCAAAATCCCTTAACGTGAGTTTTCGTTCCACTGAGCGTCAGA
CCCCGTAGAAAAGATCAAAGGATCTTCTTGAGATCCTTTTTTTCTGCGCGTAATCTGCTGCTTGCAAACA
AAAAAACCACCGCTACCAGCGGTGGTTTGTTTGCCGGATCAAGAGCTACCAACTCTTTTTCCGAAGGTAA
CTGGCTTCAGCAGAGCGCAGATACCAAATACTGTTCTTCTAGTGTAGCCGTAGTTAGGCCACCACTTCAA
GAACTCTGTAGCACCGCCTACATACCTCGCTCTGCTAATCCTGTTACCAGTGGCTGCTGCCAGTGGCGAT
AAGTCGTGTCTTACCGGGTTGGACTCAAGACGATAGTTACCGGATAAGGCGCAGCGGTCGGGCTGAACGG
GGGGTTCGTGCACACAGCCCAGCTTGGAGCGAACGACCTACACCGAACTGAGATACCTACAGCGTGAGCT
ATGAGAAAGCGCCACGCTTCCCGAAGGGAGAAAGGCGGACAGGTATCCGGTAAGCGGCAGGGTCGGAACA
GGAGAGCGCACGAGGGAGCTTCCAGGGGGAAACGCCTGGTATCTTTATAGTCCTGTCGGGTTTCGCCACC
TCTGACTTGAGCGTCGATTTTTGTGATGCTCGTCAGGGGGGCGGAGCCTATGGAAAAACGCCAGCAACGC
GGCCTTTTTACGGTTCCTGGCCTTTTGCTGGCCTTTTGCTCACATGTTCTTTCCTGCGTTATCCCCTGAT
TCTGTGGATAACCGTATTACCGCCTTTGAGTGAGCTGATACCGCTCGCCGCAGCCGAACGACCGAGCGCA
GCGAGTCAGTGAGCGAGGAAGCGGAAGAGCGCCCAATACGCAAACCGCCTCTCCCCGCGCGTTGGCCGAT
TCATTAATGCAGCTGGCACGACAGGTTTCCCGACTGGAAAGCGGGCAGTGAGCGCAACGCAATTAATGTG
AGTTAGCTCACTCATTAGGCACCCCAGGCTTTACACTTTATGCTTCCGGCTCGTATGTTGTGTGGAATTG
TGAGCGGATAACAATTTCACACAGGAAACAGCTATGACCATGATTACGCCAAGCGCGCAATTAACCCTCA
CTAAAGGGAACAAAAGCTGGAGCTGCAAGC
Features (pLannotate 1.2.2; 29 found; start..end, strand, type, name):
      5..231     +  promoter       RSV promoter: Rous sarcoma virus enhancer/promoter
    232..412     +  LTR            5' LTR (truncated): truncated 5' long terminal repeat (LTR) from HIV-1
    459..584     +  misc_feature   HIV-1 Ψ: packaging signal of human immunodeficiency virus type 1
    568..931     +  CDS            HIV-1 gag (fragment): gag protein from human immunodeficiency virus 1; gag
   1077..1310    +  misc_feature   RRE: The Rev response element (RRE) of HIV-1 allows for Rev-dependent mRNA export from the nucleus to the cytoplasm.
   1687..1713    +  CDS            Rev (fragment): human immunodeficiency virus 1 (HIV-1) Rev protein; rev; enhances nuclear export of unspliced and incompletely spliced viral mRNAs
   1717..1957    +  promoter       U6 promoter: RNA polymerase III promoter for human U6 snRNA
   1987..2062    +  misc_RNA       gRNA scaffold: guide RNA scaffold for the Streptococcus pyogenes CRISPR/Cas9 system
   2110..2227    +  misc_feature   cPPT/CTS: central polypurine tract and central termination sequence of HIV-1
   2296..2507    +  promoter       EF-1α core promoter: core promoter for human elongation factor EF-1α
   2611..4212    +  CDS            Cas9(N): N-terminal portion of Streptococcus pyogenes Cas9 (Zetsche et al., 2015)
   4213..6711    +  CDS            Cas9(C): C-terminal portion of Streptococcus pyogenes Cas9 (Zetsche et al., 2015)
   6832..7230    +  CDS            BSD: blasticidin S deaminase; Aspergillus terreus BSD; confers resistance to blasticidin
   7246..7834    +  misc_feature   WPRE: woodchuck hepatitis virus posttranscriptional regulatory element
   7885..7904    +  misc_feature   cPPT/CTS (fragment): central polypurine tract and central termination sequence of HIV-1
   7906..8139    +  LTR            3' LTR (ΔU3): self-inactivating 3' long terminal repeat (LTR) from HIV-1
   8217..8338    +  polyA_signal   SV40 poly(A) signal: SV40 polyadenylation signal
   8378..8513    +  rep_origin     SV40 ori: SV40 origin of replication
   8534..8552    -  promoter       T7 promoter: promoter for bacteriophage T7 RNA polymerase
   8560..8715    +  CDS            lacZα (fragment): LacZα fragment of β-galactosidase; lacZ fragment
   8720..9148    +  rep_origin     f1 ori (sequence partly withheld): f1 bacteriophage origin of replication; arrow indicates direction of (+) strand synthesis
   9201..9305    +  promoter       AmpR promoter: bla
   9306..10166   +  CDS            AmpR: β-lactamase; bla; confers resistance to ampicillin, carbenicillin, and related antibiotics
  10337..10925   +  rep_origin     ori: high-copy-number ColE1/pMB1/pBR322/pUC origin of replication
  11108..11200   +  CDS            lacI (fragment): lac repressor; lacI; The lac repressor binds to the lac operator to inhibit transcription in E. coli. This inhibition can be relieved by adding lactose or isopropyl-β-D-thiogalactopyranoside (IPTG).
  11213..11234   +  protein_bind   CAP binding site: CAP binding activates transcription in the presence of cAMP. E. coli catabolite activator protein
  11249..11279   +  promoter       lac promoter: promoter for the E. coli lac operon
  11283..11305   +  protein_bind   lac operator (fragment): The lac repressor binds to the lac operator to inhibit transcription in E. coli. This inhibition can be relieved by adding lactose or isopropyl-β-D-thiogalactopyranoside (IPTG). lac repressor encoded by lacI
  11348..11366   +  promoter       T3 promoter: promoter for bacteriophage T3 RNA polymerase
