[The description below was written by a language model from this plasmid's Addgene catalogue record and pLannotate feature annotations shown in this document.]
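Description:
LentiCRISPR-B_sgRNA_RPP38 (pAVA3523) is an all-in-one lentiviral CRISPR vector of about 11.4 kb, built on the LentiCRISPR-B backbone. It delivers Streptococcus pyogenes Cas9, a blasticidin resistance marker and a single guide RNA against human RPP38. In bacteria it is maintained through a high-copy ColE1/pUC-type origin and selected with ampicillin via the β-lactamase gene. The backbone also carries an f1 origin, an SV40 origin and poly(A) signal, and remnants of a lac/lacZα cloning region flanked by T7 and T3 promoters.

The viral transfer cassette has a third-generation, self-inactivating layout. An RSV promoter drives a truncated HIV-1 5' LTR to produce the genomic RNA in packaging cells. This is followed by the Ψ packaging signal with a gag fragment, the Rev response element for Rev-dependent nuclear export, and a cPPT/CTS element. A ΔU3 3' LTR closes the cassette and disables LTR promoter activity after integration.

Between the LTRs sit two expression units. A human U6 RNA polymerase III promoter transcribes the RPP38-targeting spacer fused to the SpCas9 guide scaffold; the record states that this insert was introduced by Gibson cloning. Downstream, an EF-1α core promoter drives Cas9, which the annotation software splits into N- and C-terminal portions that are contiguous. According to the catalogue entry, Cas9 is joined through a P2A self-cleaving peptide to blasticidin S deaminase, so both proteins come from one transcript, and a WPRE enhances its expression.

The construct is intended for producing lentivirus to transduce human cells, selecting them with blasticidin and disrupting RPP38. The associated publication is a forward genetic study of pathways acting on nuclear non-coding RNAs.
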