Addgene plasmid #239313: LentiCRISPR-B_sgRNA_RPP38 (pAVA3523)
Purpose: Lentiviral vector expressing Cas9-P2A-Blasticidin and an sgRNA targeting RPP38
Depositing lab: Andrei Alexandrov. Depositing organization: Clemson University. Publication: Identification of human pathways acting on nuclear non-coding RNAs using the Mirror forward genetic approach. Che R, Panah M, Mirani B, Knowles K, Ostapovich A, Majumdar D, Chen X, DeSimone J, White W, Noonan M, Luo H, Alexandrov A. Nat Commun. 2025 May 22;16(1):4741. doi: 10.1038/s41467-025-59998-3. PubMed 40399278.
Backbone
  Vector backbone: LentiCRISPR-B
  Vector type: Lentiviral, CRISPR
  Selectable markers: Blasticidin
Growth in bacteria
  Bacterial resistance: Ampicillin, 100 μg/mL
  Growth temperature: 37°C
  Growth strain: NEB Stable
  Copy number: High Copy
Gene/Insert
  Gene/Insert name: U6-driven sgRNA targeting RPP38
  gRNA/shRNA sequence: GGTAACTTCGTTAACGCCAA
  Species: H. sapiens (human)
  Entrez Gene: RPP38
  Cloning method: Gibson Cloning
  Sequencing primers: 5′ CGTGACGTAGAAAGTAATAATTTCTTGGGTAG
Terms and licenses: Academic/Nonprofit Terms; Industry Terms: Not Available to Industry
Depositor comments: Please visit https://doi.org/10.1101/2024.09.26.615073 for bioRxiv preprint.
How to cite: LentiCRISPR-B_sgRNA_RPP38 (pAVA3523) was a gift from Andrei Alexandrov (Addgene plasmid # 239313 ; http://n2t.net/addgene:239313 ; RRID:Addgene_239313)
